Addgene plasmid #132980: pDR-itga9_sgRNA4
Purpose: itga9 sgRNA targeting to "5'-TCCGCTGCCAGCCAGCCGG-3" in pDR274
Depositing lab: Nathan Lawson. Depositing organization: University of Massachusetts, Worcester. Publication: Valves Are a Conserved Feature of the Zebrafish Lymphatic System. Shin M, Nozaki T, Idrizi F, Isogai S, Ogasawara K, Ishida K, Yuge S, Roscoe B, Wolfe SA, Fukuhara S, Mochizuki N, Deguchi T, Lawson ND. Dev Cell. 2019 Nov 4;51(3):374-386.e5. doi: 10.1016/j.devcel.2019.08.019. Epub 2019 Sep 26. PubMed 31564611.
Backbone
  Vector backbone: pDR274
  Backbone size w/o insert (bp): 2126
  Total vector size (bp): 2145
  Vector type: CRISPR ; sgRNA generation vector
Growth in bacteria
  Bacterial resistance: Kanamycin, 50 μg/mL
  Growth temperature: 37°C
  Growth strain: DH5alpha
  Copy number: High Copy
Gene/Insert
  Gene/Insert name: itga9 sgRNA4 target sequence
  Species: D. rerio (zebrafish)
  Insert size (bp): 19
  Cloning method: Restriction Enzyme; 5′ cloning site BsaI (destroyed during cloning); 3′ cloning site BsaI (destroyed during cloning)
  Sequencing primers: 5′ M13R-pUC; 3′ M13F
Terms and licenses: Academic/Nonprofit Terms; Industry Terms: Not Available to Industry
How to cite: pDR-itga9_sgRNA4 was a gift from Nathan Lawson (Addgene plasmid # 132980 ; http://n2t.net/addgene:132980 ; RRID:Addgene_132980)
