[The description below was written by a language model from this plasmid's Addgene catalogue record and pLannotate feature annotations shown in this document.]
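Description:
pDR-itga9_sgRNA4 is a small (about 2.1 kb) bacterial plasmid built on the pDR274 backbone, a vector designed to serve as a template for producing single guide RNAs rather than for expression in cells. It is propagated in E. coli at high copy number from a ColE1/pUC-type origin and selected with kanamycin through an aminoglycoside phosphotransferase (KanR) gene, which the annotation places downstream of a cat promoter. Several short bacterial and phage terminators (tonB, T7Te and a T3Te fragment) flank the maintenance elements and insulate them from read-through transcription. A residual lacZα fragment is also annotated but has no evident functional role.

The payload is a 19 bp spacer matching a target site in zebrafish (D. rerio) itga9, the gene encoding integrin alpha 9. It was inserted between two BsaI sites that were destroyed during cloning. In the feature table this spacer occupies the gap between a bacteriophage T7 promoter and the Streptococcus pyogenes Cas9 guide RNA scaffold, so that T7 RNA polymerase transcribes a complete sgRNA consisting of the itga9-specific guide fused to the Cas9-binding scaffold. There is no eukaryotic promoter and no Cas9 coding sequence on the plasmid, so the nuclease must be supplied separately. This arrangement fits in vitro synthesis of sgRNA. The construct is the fourth in a numbered set of itga9 guides and is associated with a study of valves in the zebrafish lymphatic system, which suggests use in Cas9-mediated mutagenesis of itga9, although the record does not describe the delivery method or the resulting alleles.
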