Features (pLannotate 1.2.2; 9 found; start..end, strand, type, name):
     22..39      +  CDS            lacZα (fragment): LacZα fragment of β-galactosidase; lacZ fragment
     38..57      +  terminator     T3Te terminator (fragment): phage T3 early transcription terminator
     79..666     +  rep_origin     ori: high-copy-number ColE1/pMB1/pBR322/pUC origin of replication
    678..705     -  terminator     T7Te terminator: phage T7 early transcription terminator
    729..1544    -  CDS            KanR: aminoglycoside phosphotransferase; aph(3')-Ia; confers resistance to kanamycin in bacteria or G418 (Geneticin®) in eukaryotes
   1545..1647    -  promoter       cat promoter: promoter of the E. coli cat gene encoding chloramphenicol acetyltransferase
   1648..1679    -  terminator     tonB terminator: bidirectional E. coli tonB-P14 transcription terminator
   1872..1890    +  promoter       T7 promoter: promoter for bacteriophage T7 RNA polymerase
   1910..1985    +  misc_RNA       gRNA scaffold: guide RNA scaffold for the Streptococcus pyogenes CRISPR/Cas9 system
>Addgene plasmid #132980 | pDR-itga9_sgRNA4 | addgene full sequence | sequence record 263491 | Addgene NGS Result
AGAATCAAGCTGACTAGATAAACTGGCCGTCGTTTTACACGGGTGGGCCTTTCTTCGGTAGAAAATCAAA
GGATCTTCTTGAGATCCTTTTTTTCTGCGCGTAATCTGCTGCTTGCAAACAAAAAAACCACCGCTACCAG
CGGTGGTTTGTTTGCCGGATCAAGAGCTACCAACTCTTTTTCCGAGGTAACTGGCTTCAGCAGAGCGCAG
ATACCAAATACTGTTCTTCTAGTGTAGCCGTAGTTAGGCCACCACTTCAAGAACTCTGTAGCACCGCCTA
CATACCTCGCTCTGCTAATCCTGTTACCAGTGGCTGCTGCCAGTGGCGATAAGTCGTGTCTTACCGGGTT
GGACTCAAGACGATAGTTACCGGATAAGGCGCAGCGGTCGGGCTGAACGGGGGGTTCGTGCACACAGCCC
AGCTTGGAGCGAACGACCTACACCGAACTGAGATACCTACAGCGTGAGCTATGAGAAAGCGCCACGCTTC
CCGAAGGGAGAAAGGCGGACAGGTATCCGGTAAGCGGCAGGGTCGGAACAGGAGAGCGCACGAGGGAGCT
TCCAGGGGGAAACGCCTGGTATCTTTATAGTCCTGTCGGGTTTCGCCACCTCTGACTTGAGCATCGATTT
TTGTGATGCTCGTCAGGGGGGCGGAGCCTATGGAAAAACGCCAGCAACGCAGAAAGGCCCACCCGAAGGT
GAGCCAGGTGATTACATTTAGGTCCTCATTAGAAAAACTCATCGAGCATCAAGTGAAACTGCAATTTATT
CATATCAGGATTATCAATACCATATTTTTGAAAAAGCCGTTTCTGTAATGAAGGAGAAAACTCACCGAGG
CAGTTCCATAGGATGGCAAGATCCTGGTATCGGTCTGCGATTCCGACTCGTCCAACATCAATACAACCTA
TTAATTTCCCCTCGTCAAAAATAAGGTTATCAAGTGAGAAATCACCATGAGTGACGACTGAATCCGGTGA
GAATGGCAAGAGTTTATGCATTTCTTTCCAGACTTGTTCAACAGGCCAGCCATTACGCTCGTCATCAAAA
TCACTCGCACCAACCAAACCGTTATTCATTCGTGATTGCGCCTGAGCGAGACGAAATACGCGATCGCCGT
TAAAAGGACAATTACAAACAGGAATCGAATGCAACCGGCGCAGGAACACTGCCAGCGCATCAACAATATT
TTCACCTGAATCAGGATATTCTTCTAATACCTGGAATGCTGTTTTCCCTGGGATCGCAGTGGTGAGTAAC
CATGCATCATCAGGAGTACGGATAAAATGCTTGATGGTCGGAAGAGGCATAAATTCCGTCAGCCAGTTTA
GCCTGACCATCTCATCTGTAACATCATTGGCAACGCTACCTTTGCCATGTTTCAGAAACAACTCTGGCGC
ATCGGGCTTCCCATACAATCGATAGATTGTCGCACCTGATTGCCCGACATTATCGCGAGCCCATTTATAC
CCATATAAATCAGCATCCATGTTGGAATTTAATCGCGGCTTCAAGCAAGACGTTTCCCGTTGAATATGGC
TCATTTTAGCTTCCTTAGCTCCTGAAAATCTCGATAACTCAAAAAATACGCCCGGTAGTGATCTTATTTC
ATTATGGTGAAAGTTGGAACCTCTTACGTGCCGATCAAGTCAAAAGCCTCCGGTCGGAGGCTTTTGACTT
TCTGCTATGGAGGTCAGGTATGATTTAAATGGTCAGTATTGAGCCTCAGGAAACAGCTATGACATCAAGC
TGACTAGATAATCTAGCTGATCGTGGACCGATCATACGTATAATGCCGTAAGATCACGGGTCGCAGCACA
GCTCGCGGTCCAGTAGTGATCGACACTGCTCGATCCGCTCGCACCGCTAGCTAATACGACTCACTATAGG
TCCGCTGCCAGCCAGCCGGGTTTTAGAGCTAGAAATAGCAAGTTAAAATAAGGCTAGTCCGTTATCAACT
TGAAAAAGTGGCACCGAGTCGGTGCTTTTAAAAAGCTTGGATCGACGAGAGCAGCGCGACTGGATCTGTC
GCCCGTCTCAAACGCAACCCTCCGGCGGTCGCATATCATTCAGGACGAGCCTCAGACTCCAGCGTAACTG
GACTGCAATCAACTCACTGGCTCACCTTCCGGTCCACGATCAGCT
